Addgene plasmid #148159: pAc5.1B-lambdaN-HA-Dm4E-T_1-511-L36A L69A-V5His6_Z
Purpose: Insect Expression of Dm4E-T_1-511-L36AL69A
Depositing lab: Elisa Izaurralde. Depositing organization: Max Planck Institute for Developmental Biology. Publication: 4E-BPs require non-canonical 4E-binding motifs and a lateral surface of eIF4E to repress translation. Igreja C, Peter D, Weiler C, Izaurralde E. Nat Commun. 2014 Sep 2;5:4790. doi: 10.1038/ncomms5790. PubMed 25179781.
Backbone
  Vector backbone: Unknown
  Vector type: Insect Expression
Growth in bacteria
  Bacterial resistance: Ampicillin, 100 μg/mL
  Growth temperature: 37°C
  Growth strain: DH5alpha
  Copy number: Low Copy
Gene/Insert
  Gene/Insert name: Dm4E-T_1-511-L36AL69A (alt name: 4E-T)
  Species: D. melanogaster (fly)
  Mutation: two non silent mutations L127S, annotated as EST, and P329R compared to CG32016 isoform C. NCBI:NM_166798.1
  Entrez Gene: 4E-T (a.k.a. Dmel_CG32016, CG11097, CG11232, CG32016, Dm4E-T, Dmel\CG32016)
  Cloning method: Unknown
Terms and licenses: Academic/Nonprofit Terms; Industry Terms: Not Available to Industry
Depositor comments: Plasmids from this collection were made available to the research community and donated after the lab closed. Please note that the sequence provided by the depositing laboratory may be theoretical/predicted or based on Sanger sequencing results. There may be discrepancies between sequencing results obtained by Addgene and the depositor sequence. If an Addgene verified sequence is not available, please contact before placing your order to request that our lab fully sequence the plasmid.
How to cite: pAc5.1B-lambdaN-HA-Dm4E-T_1-511-L36A L69A-V5His6_Z was a gift from Elisa Izaurralde (Addgene plasmid # 148159 ; http://n2t.net/addgene:148159 ; RRID:Addgene_148159)
