[The description below was written by a language model from this plasmid's Addgene catalogue record and pLannotate feature annotations shown in this document.]
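Description:
pAc5.1B-lambdaN-HA-Dm4E-T_1-511-L36A L69A-V5His6_Z is a 7,007-nt insect expression plasmid. The catalogue lists the backbone as unknown, although the name points to a pAc5.1B-type vector. It is maintained in E. coli through a ColE1/pUC-family origin and selected with ampicillin via the β-lactamase gene and its own promoter. The origin is annotated as a high-copy type, whereas the catalogue records the plasmid as low copy. Short fragments annotated as tetracycline resistance and SV40 large T antigen appear to be non-functional backbone remnants rather than working markers. No selectable marker for insect cells is annotated.

Expression is driven by the constitutive Drosophila melanogaster actin 5C (Ac5) promoter and terminated by an SV40 polyadenylation signal. The open reading frame encodes residues 1–511 of Drosophila 4E-T (CG32016), an eIF4E-binding protein linked to translational regulation, mRNA storage and P-bodies. The fragment carries the engineered substitutions L36A and L69A. The depositor also notes two further non-silent differences from the reference isoform C, L127S and P329R. An HA epitope lies upstream of the insert (annotated as a fragment of 3xHA), and the name indicates a lambdaN peptide there as well, though the feature table does not annotate it. A V5 tag follows the insert, and the name indicates a His6 tag that is likewise not annotated.

The lambdaN peptide binds BoxB RNA hairpins, so fusions of this kind are typically used to tether a protein to a BoxB-containing reporter mRNA. The record itself states only insect expression of the mutant fragment. The associated study concerns how 4E-BPs use eIF4E-binding motifs to repress translation, which suggests, though the record does not say so, that the leucine substitutions probe such motifs.
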