Features (pLannotate 1.2.2; 10 found; start..end, strand, type, name):
     56..2568    +  promoter       Ac5 promoter: Drosophila melanogaster actin 5C promoter
   2678..2704    +  CDS            3xHA (fragment): three tandem HA epitope tags
   2723..4255    +  CDS            4E-T (fragment): 4ET_DROME - Experimental evidence at protein level: Swiss-Prot protein existence level 1. eIF4E1-binding protein that regulates translation and stability of mRNAs in processing bodies (P-bodies) (By similarity). Probably plays a role in P-bodies to coordinate the storage of translationally inactive mRNAs in the cytoplasm and prevent their degradation (By similarity). Acts as a binding platform for multiple RNA-binding proteins. Required for the formation of P-bodies (By similarity). From Drosophila melanogaster (Fruit fly).
   4292..4333    +  CDS            V5 tag: epitope tag from simian virus 5
   4433..4567    -  polyA_signal   SV40 poly(A) signal: SV40 polyadenylation signal
   4590..4674    -  CDS            large T antigen (fragment): large T antigen from SV40 (simian virus 40)
   4675..5145    +  CDS            TcR (fragment): tetracycline efflux protein; tet; confers resistance to tetracycline
   5189..5777    -  rep_origin     ori: high-copy-number ColE1/pMB1/pBR322/pUC origin of replication
   5948..6808    -  CDS            AmpR: β-lactamase; bla; confers resistance to ampicillin, carbenicillin, and related antibiotics
   6809..6913    -  promoter       AmpR promoter: bla
>Addgene plasmid #148159 | pAc5.1B-lambdaN-HA-Dm4E-T_1-511-L36A L69A-V5His6_Z | depositor full sequence | sequence record 290607 | Full Sequence
CTTCAAGGAATTAATTCTATATTCTAAAAACACAAATGATACTTCTAAAAAAAATCATGAATGGCATCAA
CTCTGAATCAAATCTTTGCAGATGCACCTACTTCTCATTTCCACTGTCACATCATTTTTCCAGATCTCGC
TGCCTGTTATGTGGCCCACAAACCAAGACACGTTTTATGGCCATTAAAGCTGGCTGATCGTCGCCAAACA
CCAAATACATATCAATATGTACATTCGAGAAAGAAGCGATCAAAGAAGCGTCTTCGGGCGAGTAGGAGAA
TGCGGAGGAGAAGGAGAACGAGCTGATCTAGTATCTCTCCACAATCCAATGCCAACTGACCAACTGGCCA
TATTCGGAGCAATTTGAAGCCAATTTCCATCGCCTGGCGATCGCTCCATTCTTGGCTATATGTTTTTCAC
CGTTCCCGGGGCCATTTTCAAAGACTCGTCGGTAAGATAAGATTGTGTCACTCGCTGTCTCTCTTCATTT
GTCGAAGAATGCTGAGGAATTTCGCGATGACGTCGGCGAGTATTTTGAAGAATGAGAATAATTTGTATTT
ATACGAAAATCAGTTAGTGGAATTTTCTACAAAAACATGTTATCTATAGATAATTTTGTTGCAAAATATG
TTGACTATGACAAAGATTGTATGTATATACCTTTAATGTATTCTCATTTTCTTATGTATTTATAATGGCA
ATGATGATACTGATGATATTTTAAGATGATGCCAGACCACAGGCTGATTTCTGCGTCTTTTGCCGAACGC
AGTGCATGTGCGGTTGTTGTTTTTTGGAATAGTTTCAATTTTCGGACTGTCCGCTTTGATTTCAGTTTCT
TGGCTTATTCAAAAAGCAAAGTAAAGCCAAAAAAGCGAGATGGCAATACCAAATGCGGCAAAACGGTAGT
GGAAGGAAAGGGGTGCGGGGCAGCGGAAGGAAGGGTGGGGCGGGGCGTGGCGGGGTCTGTGGCTGGGCGC
GACGTCACCGACGTTGGAGCCACTCCTTTGACCATGTGTGCGTGTGTGTATTATTCGTGTCTCGCCACTC
GCCGGTTGTTTTTTTCTTTTTATCTCGCTCTCTCTAGCGCCATCTCGTACGCATGCTCAACGCACCGCAT
GTTGCCGTGTCCTTTATGCGTCATTTTGGCTCGAAATAGGCAATTATTTAAACAAAGATTAGTCAACGAA
AACGCTAAAATAAATAAGTCTACAATATGGTTACTTATTGCCATGTGTGTGCAGCCAACGATAGCAACAA
AAGCAACAACACAGTGGCTTTCCCTCTTTCACTTTTTGTTTGCAAGCGCGTGCGAGCAAGACGGCACGAC
CGGCAAACGCAATTACGCTGACAAAGAGCAGACGAAGTTTTGGCCGAAAAACATCAAGGCGCCTGATACG
AATGCATTTGCAATAACAATTGCGATATTTAATATTGTTTATGAAGCTGTTTGACTTCAAAACACACAAA
AAAAAAAATAAAACAAATTATTTGAAAGAGAATTAGGAATCGGACAGCTTATCGTTACGGGCTAACAGCA
CACCGAGACGAAATAGCTTACCTGACGTCACAGCCTCTGGAAGAACTGCCGCCAAGCAGAGAGAGAGAGA
AAAAGAGGGAGAGCAGCTTAGACCGCATGTGCTTGTGTGTGAGGCGTCTCTCTCTTCGTCTCCTGTTTGC
GCAAACGCATAGACTGCACTGAGAAAATCGATTACCTATTTTTTATGAATGAATATTTGCACTATTACTA
TTCAAAACTATTAAGATAGCAATCACATTCAATAGCCAAATACTATACCACCTGAGCGATGCAACGAAAT
GATCAATTTGAGCAAAAATGCTGCATATTTAGGACGGCATCATTATAGAAATGCTTCTTGCTGTGTACTT
TTCTCTCGTCTGGCAGCTGTTTCGCCGTTATTGTTAAAACCGGCTTAAGTTAGGTGTGTTTTCTACGACT
AGTGATGCCCCTACTAGAAGATGTGTGTTGCACAAATGTCCCTGAATAACCAATTTGAAGTGCAGATAGC
AGTAAACGTAAGCTAATATGAATATTATTTAACTGTAATGTTTTAATATCGCTGGACATTACTAATAAAC
CCACTATAAACACATGTACATATGTATGTTTTGGCATACAATGAGTAGTTGGGGAAAAAATGTGTAAAAG
CACCGTGACCATCACAGCATAAAGATAACCAGCTGAAGTATCGAATATGAGTAACCCCCAAATTGAATCA
CATGCCGCAACTGATAGGACCCATGGAAGTACACTCTTCATGGCGATATACAAGACACACACAAGCACGA
ACACCCAGTTGCGGAGGAAATTCTCCGTAAATGAAAACCCAATCGGCGAACAATTCATACCCATATATGG
TAAAAGTTTTGAACGCGACTTGAGAGCGGAGAGCATTGCGGCTGATAAGGTTTTAGCGCTAAGCGGGCTT
TATAAAACGGGCTGCGGGACCAGTTTTCATATCACTACCGTTTGAGTTCTTGTGCTGTGTGGATACTCCT
CCCGACACAAAGCCGCTCCATCAGCCAGCAGTCGTCTAATCCAGAGACCCCGGATCGGGGTACCAACATG
GACGCACAAACACGACGACGTGAGCGTCGCGCTGAGAAACAAGCTCAATGGAAAGCTGCAAACGGTGGAT
CTCCTCCACATATGGCTTACCCATACGATGTTCCAGATTACGCTCCTCCAAGCTTGAATTCTATGGATAC
ATCAAAGATTAGTGCCAGGTACTCGAAAGTAGACCTGTTAGCTCTAAGATATGAAGGTAAAAGTCGACAG
CGCCCGCAATGTTCAACACGACTTGAAGCGCAGACGGCGGGTTTTTGGAAAATTAATCTGAACACAGCTG
CGTTAACCGTGTCCAGCGCCTATTCTAATCAAAACAAGAATCGACTTTCTCCAGAAGCAGATAACTCGAG
CTTAATTTGTTCCAATAGTAGCTCAATAAGTTCACGTCGCGCTATGAGAAATCGAGAACGGGCAAACAAC
TATTACCAGCGCTTCGTACCTACCGATTCTCTTCTAATAAGTGGGGAGGATAAAGATAAGGATGCGCTTT
CTCATGGACAGCCCTATAAGTCGAATATCATCGATCACCGTAGCATATCATCTTCACATTTAATGCCGGC
ATTTGCAAAGAGGCGTTTTGTCATATCGAAAGGCAGCAACAGCGAGGAAAGCAACGAGGGGATAAACACT
TGTGCAAGCAAGGGCAAGGCAGCCAGTTCGCCTAGCCGTAAGGGTAGCGAGTTGGATACTGCTGAGACAT
GTTTGAATTTTGTTCAGCCGGATCACGACCAATGCATGTCATCTTCACCTACATTTTCAACATCCCGCCA
AGAAAGGCGGATTGGTAGCGGTCGGCTGTTGCCAAGAAGTGATAATTGGGATTACAAAAACGAAAAGACC
GTAGAAGCCAGCATTGAGAATGAAAAGGAAACATCTCCAAATGGATCTGGAAGTACAAGCAGTCTTAATC
AGCACAATCAAAGCCAACATCGTTCTCGAACATTCAGTGGAAGGTTAGTTGAACGTGTTCCCGAAGTCAC
AGATCGTCGTTTTCAATATGACTCCAAAAAGTCTTTTGATCGTCAGGGAATTAATAATCGACGCATTTCT
GGTAAGGAGCCTTTCAGTACTCAAAGCCGAAGCAAGCGTGGCAATTCCTATCTCATTCACGAAGAACGTG
AATGGTTCAGTGCAGGACCTAAATCACAGCTAGAAACTATTGATCTACACGGGTTTGAAGACCTGGAAAA
AAACGAAGAGCGATCCGTAACTGAAGATAAAAATAATCAAATTCAACAACTTGATAAAAATTTAGACGCG
CAAGCAAGCAAAGATGAAGCTTCGATGAGAAACAGCAATGATAGTTTAAATTTCCGCGAAGTCATTCCAA
GTGATGAAAAGAAGCACACTGACGAAAATGTAGTGACTTCTATTCAAAACTCAACAGATCTCGGCCATCC
CAATAAAAACAAACCAATTCAGATGCAGCCCAGTCAGAATCCTGAAAGTGAATTTAATTTTGATGCCTTT
CTTAATATGCATCCCTTGGATAATTCCGTTTTGAGTAATGATGAAACTGGAAAAAGTGACTCAAAAGGAA
CATCCCGTTTTAGCCGATGGTTTCGACAAAAAGAAGCTGCAAATAATAATGAGTTTCCAGGGTTTCGGGA
ATCGCATGCTCAAGAAAAACGTGGTATTCCAAGTGTTAAGGATCTGGAAGCTCAAGGCGGCCGCTCGAGT
CTAGAGGGCCCGCGGTTCGAAGGTAAGCCTATCCCTAACCCTCTCCTCGGTCTCGATTCTACGCGTACCG
GTCATCATCACCATCACCATTGAGTTTAAACCCGCTGATCAGCCTCGACTGTGCCTTCTAAGGCCTGAGC
TCGCTGATCAGCCTCGATCGAGGATCCAGACATGATAAGATACATTGATGAGTTTGGACAAACCACAACT
AGAATGCAGTGAAAAAAATGCTTTATTTGTGAAATTTGTGATGCTATTGCTTTATTTGTAACCATTATAA
GCTGCAATAAACAAGTTAACAACAACAATTGCATTCATTTTATGTTTCAGGTTCAGGGGGAGGTGTGGGA
GGTTTTTTAAAGCAAGTAAAACCTCTACAAATGTGGTATGGCTGATTATGATCAGTCGACCGATGCCCTT
GAGAGCCTTCAACCCAGTCAGCTCCTTCCGGTGGGCGCGGGGCATGACTATCGTCGCCGCACTTATGACT
GTCTTCTTTATCATGCAACTCGTAGGACAGGTGCCGGCAGCGCTCTGGGTCATTTTCGGCGAGGACCGCT
TTCGCTGGAGCGCGACGATGATCGGCCTGTCGCTTGCGGTATTCGGAATCTTGCACGCCCTCGCTCAAGC
CTTCGTCACTGGTCCCGCCACCAAACGTTTCGGCGAGAAGCAGGCCATTATCGCCGGCATGGCGGCCGAC
GCGCTGGGCTACGTCTTGCTGGCGTTCGCGACGCGAGGCTGGATGGCCTTCCCCATTATGATTCTTCTCG
CTTCCGGCGGCATCGGGATGCCCGCGTTGCAGGCCATGCTGTCCAGGCAGGTAGATGACGACCATCAGGG
ACAGCTTCAAGGATCGCTCGCGGCTCTTACCAGCCAGCAAAAGGCCAGGAACCGTAAAAAGGCCGCGTTG
CTGGCGTTTTTCCATAGGCTCCGCCCCCCTGACGAGCATCACAAAAATCGACGCTCAAGTCAGAGGTGGC
GAAACCCGACAGGACTATAAAGATACCAGGCGTTTCCCCCTGGAAGCTCCCTCGTGCGCTCTCCTGTTCC
GACCCTGCCGCTTACCGGATACCTGTCCGCCTTTCTCCCTTCGGGAAGCGTGGCGCTTTCTCAATGCTCA
CGCTGTAGGTATCTCAGTTCGGTGTAGGTCGTTCGCTCCAAGCTGGGCTGTGTGCACGAACCCCCCGTTC
AGCCCGACCGCTGCGCCTTATCCGGTAACTATCGTCTTGAGTCCAACCCGGTAAGACACGACTTATCGCC
ACTGGCAGCAGCCACTGGTAACAGGATTAGCAGAGCGAGGTATGTAGGCGGTGCTACAGAGTTCTTGAAG
TGGTGGCCTAACTACGGCTACACTAGAAGGACAGTATTTGGTATCTGCGCTCTGCTGAAGCCAGTTACCT
TCGGAAAAAGAGTTGGTAGCTCTTGATCCGGCAAACAAACCACCGCTGGTAGCGGTGGTTTTTTTGTTTG
CAAGCAGCAGATTACGCGCAGAAAAAAAGGATCTCAAGAAGATCCTTTGATCTTTTCTACGGGGTCTGAC
GCTCAGTGGAACGAAAACTCACGTTAAGGGATTTTGGTCATGAGATTATCAAAAAGGATCTTCACCTAGA
TCCTTTTAAATTAAAAATGAAGTTTTAAATCAATCTAAAGTATATATGAGTAAACTTGGTCTGACAGTTA
CCAATGCTTAATCAGTGAGGCACCTATCTCAGCGATCTGTCTATTTCGTTCATCCATAGTTGCCTGACTC
CCCGTCGTGTAGATAACTACGATACGGGAGGGCTTACCATCTGGCCCCAGTGCTGCAATGATACCGCGAG
ACCCACGCTCACCGGCTCCAGATTTATCAGCAATAAACCAGCCAGCCGGAAGGGCCGAGCGCAGAAGTGG
TCCTGCAACTTTATCCGCCTCCATCCAGTCTATTAATTGTTGCCGGGAAGCTAGAGTAAGTAGTTCGCCA
GTTAATAGTTTGCGCAACGTTGTTGCCATTGCTGCAGGCATCGTGGTGTCACGCTCGTCGTTTGGTATGG
CTTCATTCAGCTCCGGTTCCCAACGATCAAGGCGAGTTACATGATCCCCCATGTTGTGCAAAAAAGCGGT
TAGCTCCTTCGGTCCTCCGATCGTTGTCAGAAGTAAGTTGGCCGCAGTGTTATCACTCATGGTTATGGCA
GCACTGCATAATTCTCTTACTGTCATGCCATCCGTAAGATGCTTTTCTGTGACTGGTGAGTACTCAACCA
AGTCATTCTGAGAATAGTGTATGCGGCGACCGAGTTGCTCTTGCCCGGCGTCAACACGGGATAATACCGC
GCCACATAGCAGAACTTTAAAAGTGCTCATCATTGGAAAACGTTCTTCGGGGCGAAAACTCTCAAGGATC
TTACCGCTGTTGAGATCCAGTTCGATGTAACCCACTCGTGCACCCAACTGATCTTCAGCATCTTTTACTT
TCACCAGCGTTTCTGGGTGAGCAAAAACAGGAAGGCAAAATGCCGCAAAAAAGGGAATAAGGGCGACACG
GAAATGTTGAATACTCATACTCTTCCTTTTTCAATATTATTGAAGCATTTATCAGGGTTATTGTCTCATG
AGCGGATACATATTTGAATGTATTTAGAAAAATAAACAAATAGGGGTTCCGCGCACATTTCCCCGAAAAG
TGCCACCTGACGTCTAAGAAACCATTATTATCATGACATTAACCTATAAAAATAGGCGTATCACGAGGCC
CTTTCGT
